>Addgene plasmid #158754 | 6xHis-TagRFP-T_A1aY1 | addgene full sequence | sequence record 310757 | Addgene NGS Result
GACATTGATTATTGACTAGTTATTAATAGTAATCAATTACGGGGTCATTAGTTCATAGCCCATATATGGA
GTTCCGCGTTACATAACTTACGGTAAATGGCCCGCCTGGCTGACCGCCCAACGACCCCCGCCCATTGACG
TCAATAATGACGTATGTTCCCATAGTAACGCCAATAGGGACTTTCCATTGACGTCAATGGGTGGAGTATT
TACGGTAAACTGCCCACTTGGCAGTACATCAAGTGTATCATATGCCAAGTACGCCCCCTATTGACGTCAA
TGACGGTAAATGGCCCGCCTGGCATTATGCCCAGTACATGACCTTATGGGACTTTCCTACTTGGCAGTAC
ATCTACGTATTAGTCATCGCTATTACCATGGTGATGCGGTTTTGGCAGTACATCAATGGGCGTGGATAGC
GGTTTGACTCACGGGGATTTCCAAGTCTCCACCCCATTGACGTCAATGGGAGTTTGTTTTGGCACCAAAA
TCAACGGGACTTTCCAAAATGTCGTAACAACTCCGCCCCATTGACGCAAATGGGCGGTAGGCGTGTACGG
TGGGAGGTCTATATAAGCAGAGCTCTCTGGCTAACTAGAGAACCCACTGCTTACTGGCTTATCGAAATTA
ATACGACTCACTATAGGGAGACCCAAGCTTGGTACCGAGCTCGGATCGATATCTGCGGCCTAGCTAGCGC
TACCGGTCGCCACCATGGGCAGCTCCCATCATCATCATCATCACAGCTCCGGCGTGTCTAAGGGCGAAGA
GCTGATTAAGGAGAACATGCACATGAAGCTGTACATGGAGGGCACCGTGAACAACCACCACTTCAAGTGC
ACATCCGAGGGCGAAGGCAAGCCCTACGAGGGCACCCAGACCATGAGAATCAAGGTGGTCGAGGGCGGCC
CTCTCCCCTTCGCCTTCGACATCCTGGCTACCAGCTTCATGTACGGCAGCAGAACCTTCATCAACCACAC
CCAGGGCATCCCCGATTTCTTTAAGCAGTCCTTCCCTGAGGGCTTCACATGGGAGAGAGTCACCACATAC
GAAGACGGGGGCGTGCTGACCGCTACCCAGGACACCAGCCTCCAGGACGGCTGCCTCATCTACAACGTCA
AGATCAGAGGGGTGAACTTCCCATCCAACGGCCCTGTGATGCAGAAGAAAACACTCGGCTGGGAGGCCAA
CACCGAGATGCTGTACCCCGCTGACGGCGGCCTGGAAGGCAGAACCGACATGGCCCTGAAGCTCGTGGGC
GGGGGCCACCTGATCTGCAACTTCAAGACCACATACAGATCCAAGAAACCCGCTAAGAACCTCAAGATGC
CCGGCGTCTACTATGTGGACCACAGACTGGAAAGAATCAAGGAGGCCGACAAAGAGACCTACGTCGAGCA
GCACGAGGTGGCTGTGGCCAGATACTGCGACCTCCCTAGCAAACTGGGGCACAAACTTAATGGCATGGAC
GAGCTGTACAAGTCCGGACTCAGATCTCGAGTGGCAACAGTCAAGTTCAAATACAAGGGGGAGGAAAAGC
AGGTGGACATTAGTAAGATTCTGAGCGTCGGAAGATACGGGAAGCTGATCCACTTCCTGTACGACCTGGG
AGGAGGCAAGGCAGGAATGGGCATGGTGAGCGAGAAGGATGCCCCCAAGGAGCTGCTCCAGATGCTGGAG
AAGCAGAAGAAGTAAGGATCCGCGGCCGCATAGATAACTGATCCAGTGTGCTGGAATTAATTCGCTGTCT
GCGAGGGCCAGCTGTTGGGGTGAGTACTCCCTCTCAAAAGCGGGCATGACTTCTGCGCTAAGATTGTCAG
TTTCCAAAAACGAGGAGGATTTGATATTCACCTGGCCCGCGGTGATGCCTTTGAGGGTGGCCGCGTCCAT
CTGGTCAGAAAAGACAATCTTTTTGTTGTCAAGCTTGAGGTGTGGCAGGCTTGAGATCTGGCCATACACT
TGAGTGACAATGACATCCACTTTGCCTTTCTCTCCACAGGTGTCCACTCCCAGGTCCAACTGCAGGTCGA
GCATGCATCTAGGGCGGCCAATTCCGCCCCTCTCCCCCCCCCCCCYCTCCCTCCCCCCCCCCTAACGTTA
CTGGCCGAAGCCGCTTGGAATAAGGCCGGTGTGCGTTTGTCTATATGTTATTTTCCACCATATTGCCGTC
TTTTGGCAATGTGAGGGCCCGGAAACCTGGCCCTGTCTTCTTGACGAGCATTCCTAGGGGTCTTTCCCCT
CTCGCCAAAGGAATGCAAGGTCTGTTGAATGTCGTGAAGGAAGCAGTTCCTCTGGAAGCTTCTTGAAGAC
AAACAACGTCTGTAGCGACCCTTTGCAGGCAGCGGAACCCCCCACCTGGCGACAGGTGCCTCTGCGGCCA
AAAGCCACGTGTATAAGATACACCTGCAAAGGCGGCACAACCCCAGTGCCACGTTGTGAGTTGGATAGTT
GTGGAAAGAGTCAAATGGCTCTCCTCAAGCGTATTCAACAAGGGGCTGAAGGATGCCCAGAAGGTACCCC
ATTGTATGGGATCTGATCTGGGGCCTCGGTGCACATGCTTTACATGTGTTTAGTCGAGGTTAAAAAAACG
TCTAGGCCCCCCGAACCACGGGGACGTGGTTTTCCTTTGAAAAACACGATGATAAGCTTGCCACAACCCG
GGATAATTCCTGCAGCCAATATGGGATCGGCCATTGAACAAGATGGATTGCACGCAGGTTCTCCGGCCGC
TTGGGTGGAGAGGCTATTCGGCTATGACTGGGCACAACAGACAATCGGCTGCTCTGATGCCGCCGTGTTC
CGGCTGTCAGCGCAGGGGCGCCCGGTTCTTTTTGTCAAGACCGACCTGTCCGGTGCCCTGAATGAACTGC
AGGACGAGGCAGCGCGGCTATCGTGGCTGGCCACGACGGGCGTTCCTTGCGCAGCTGTGCTCGACGTTGT
CACTGAAGCGGGAAGGGACTGGCTGCTATTGGGCGAAGTGCCGGGGCAGGATCTCCTGTCATCTCACCTT
GCTCCTGCCGAGAAAGTATCCATCATGGCTGATGCAATGCGGCGGCTGCATACGCTTGATCCGGCTACCT
GCCCATTCGACCACCAAGCGAAACATCGCATCGAGCGAGCACGTACTCGGATGGAAGCCGGTCTTGTCGA
TCAGGATGATCTGGACGAAGAGCATCAGGGGCTCGCGCCAGCCGAACTGTTCGCCAGGCTCAAGGCGCGC
ATGCCCGACGGCGATGATCTCGTCGTGACCCATGGCGATGCCTGCTTGCCGAATATCATGGTGGAAAATG
GCCGCTTTTCTGGATTCATCGACTGTGGCCGGCTGGGTGTGGCGGACCGCTATCAGGACATAGCGTTGGC
TACCCGTGATATTGCTGAAGAGCTTGGCGGCGAATGGGCTGACCGCTTCCTCGTGCTTTACGGTATCGCC
GCTCCCGATTCGCAGCGCATCGCCTTCTATCGCCTTCTTGACGAGTTCTTCTGAGGGGATCAATTCTCTA
GAGCTCGCTGATCAGCCTCGACTGTGCCTTCTAGTTGCCAGCCATCTGTTGTTTGCCCCTCCCCCGTGCC
TTCCTTGACCCTGGAAGGTGCCACTCCCACTGTCCTTTCCTAATAAAATGAGGAAATTGCATCGCATTGT
CTGAGTAGGTGTCATTCTATTCTGGGGGGTGGGGTGGGGCAGGACAGCAAGGGGGAGGATTGGGAAGACA
ATAGCAGGCATGCTGGGGATGCGGTGGGCTCTATGGCTTCTGAGGCGGAAAGAACCAGCTGGGGCTCGAG
TGCATTCTAGTTGTGGTTTGTCCAAACTCATCAATGTATCTTATCATGTCTGTATACCGTCGACCTCTAG
CTAGAGCTTGGCGTAATCATGGTCATAGCTGTTTCCTGTGTGAAATTGTTATCCGCTCACAATTCCACAC
AACATACGAGCCGGAAGCATAAAGTGTAAAGCCTGGGGTGCCTAATGAGTGAGCTAACTCACATTAATTG
CGTTGCGCTCACTGCCCGCTTTCCAGTCGGGAAACCTGTCGTGCCAGCTGCATTAATGAATCGGCCAACG
CGCGGGGAGAGGCGGTTTGCGTATTGGGCGCTCTTCCGCTTCCTCGCTCACTGACTCGCTGCGCTCGGTC
GTTCGGCTGCGGCGAGCGGTATCAGCTCACTCAAAGGCGGTAATACGGTTATCCACAGAATCAGGGGATA
ACGCAGGAAAGAACATGTGAGCAAAAGGCCAGCAAAAGGCCAGGAACCGTAAAAAGGCCGCGTTGCTGGC
GTTTTTCCATAGGCTCCGCCCCCCTGACGAGCATCACAAAAATCGACGCTCAAGTCAGAGGTGGCGAAAC
CCGACAGGACTATAAAGATACCAGGCGTTTCCCCCTGGAAGCTCCCTCGTGCGCTCTCCTGTTCCGACCC
TGCCGCTTACCGGATACCTGTCCGCCTTTCTCCCTTCGGGAAGCGTGGCGCTTTCTCATAGCTCACGCTG
TAGGTATCTCAGTTCGGTGTAGGTCGTTCGCTCCAAGCTGGGCTGTGTGCACGAACCCCCCGTTCAGCCC
GACCGCTGCGCCTTATCCGGTAACTATCGTCTTGAGTCCAACCCGGTAAGACACGACTTATCGCCACTGG
CAGCAGCCACTGGTAACAGGATTAGCAGAGCGAGGTATGTAGGCGGTGCTACAGAGTTCTTGAAGTGGTG
GCCTAACTACGGCTACACTAGAAGAACAGTATTTGGTATCTGCGCTCTGCTGAAGCCAGTTACCTTCGGA
AAAAGAGTTGGTAGCTCTTGATCCGGCAAACAAACCACCGCTGGTAGCGGTGGTTTTTTTGTTTGCAAGC
AGCAGATTACGCGCAGAAAAAAAGGATCTCAAGAAGATCCTTTGATCTTTTCTACGGGGTCTGACGCTCA
GTGGAACGAAAACTCACGTTAAGGGATTTTGGTCATGAGATTATCAAAAAGGATCTTCACCTAGATCCTT
TTAAATTAAAAATGAAGTTTTAAATCAATCTAAAGTATATATGAGTAAACTTGGTCTGACAGTTACCAAT
GCTTAATCAGTGAGGCACCTATCTCAGCGATCTGTCTATTTCGTTCATCCATAGTTGCCTGACTCCCCGT
CGTGTAGATAACTACGATACGGGAGGGCTTACCATCTGGCCCCAGTGCTGCAATGATACCGCGAGACCCA
CGCTCACCGGCTCCAGATTTATCAGCAATAAACCAGCCAGCCGGAAGGGCCGAGCGCAGAAGTGGTCCTG
CAACTTTATCCGCCTCCATCCAGTCTATTAATTGTTGCCGGGAAGCTAGAGTAAGTAGTTCGCCAGTTAA
TAGTTTGCGCAACGTTGTTGCCATTGCTACAGGCATCGTGGTGTCACGCTCGTCGTTTGGTATGGCTTCA
TTCAGCTCCGGTTCCCAACGATCAAGGCGAGTTACATGATCCCCCATGTTGTGCAAAAAAGCGGTTAGCT
CCTTCGGTCCTCCGATCGTTGTCAGAAGTAAGTTGGCCGCAGTGTTATCACTCATGGTTATGGCAGCACT
GCATAATTCTCTTACTGTCATGCCATCCGTAAGATGCTTTTCTGTGACTGGTGAGTACTCAACCAAGTCA
TTCTGAGAATAGTGTATGCGGCGACCGAGTTGCTCTTGCCCGGCGTCAATACGGGATAATACCGCGCCAC
ATAGCAGAACTTTAAAAGTGCTCATCATTGGAAAACGTTCTTCGGGGCGAAAACTCTCAAGGATCTTACC
GCTGTTGAGATCCAGTTCGATGTAACCCACTCGTGCACCCAACTGATCTTCAGCATCTTTTACTTTCACC
AGCGTTTCTGGGTGAGCAAAAACAGGAAGGCAAAATGCCGCAAAAAAGGGAATAAGGGCGACACGGAAAT
GTTGAATACTCATACTCTTCCTTTTTCAATATTATTGAAGCATTTATCAGGGTTATTGTCTCATGAGCGG
ATACATATTTGAATGTATTTAGAAAAATAAACAAATAGGGGTTCCGCGCACATTTCCCCGAAAAGTGCCA
CCTGACGTCGACGGATCGGGAGATCTCCCGATCCCCTATGGTGCACTCTCAGTACAATCTGCTCTGATGC
CGCATAGTTAAGCCAGTATCTGCTCCCTGCTTGTGTGTTGGAGGTCGCTGAGTAGTGCGCGAGCAAAATT
TAAGCTACAACAAGGCAAGGCTTGACCGACAATTGCATGAAGAATCTGCTTAGGGTTAGGCGTTTTGCGC
TGCTTCGCGATGTACGGGCCAGATATACGCGTT
Features (pLannotate 1.2.2; 22 found; start..end, strand, type, name):
      1..380     +  enhancer       CMV enhancer: human cytomegalovirus immediate early enhancer
    381..584     +  promoter       CMV promoter: human cytomegalovirus (CMV) immediate early promoter
    580..613     +  LTR            5' LTR (truncated) (fragment): truncated 5' long terminal repeat (LTR) from HIV-1
    629..647     +  promoter       T7 promoter: promoter for bacteriophage T7 RNA polymerase
    727..743     +  CDS            capTEV™ (fragment): composite tag for in vivo biotinylation, TEV protease cleavage, and 6xHis tagging
    754..1482    +  CDS            TagRFP-T: TagRFP-T is a basic (constitutively fluorescent) red fluorescent protein published in 2008, derived from Entacmaea quadricolor. It has low acid sensitivity.
   1483..1501    +  misc_feature   MCS (fragment): multiple cloning site
   1504..1692    +  CDS            sso7a1: DN7A_SACS2 - Also known as sso7d-2. Experimental evidence at protein level: Swiss-Prot protein existence level 1. Can constrain negative DNA supercoils. May be involved in maintaining the integrity of the genome at high temperature (By similarity). Has RNase activity. Has a narrow substrate specificity; the cleavage products are 3'-phosphooligonucleotides (PubMed:8425540). From Saccharolobus solfataricus (strain ATCC 35092 / DSM 1617 / JCM 11322 / P2) (Sulfolobus solfataricus).
   1770..1999    +  intron         chimeric intron: chimera between introns from adenovirus and immunoglobulin heavy chain genes
   2183..2645    +  misc_feature   IRES: internal ribosome entry site (IRES) of the encephalomyocarditis virus (EMCV)
   2681..3484    +  CDS            NeoR/KanR: aminoglycoside phosphotransferase from Tn5; aph(3')-II (or nptII); confers resistance to neomycin, kanamycin, and G418 (Geneticin®)
   3522..3746    +  polyA_signal   bGH poly(A) signal: bovine growth hormone polyadenylation signal
   3750..3771    +  promoter       SV40 promoter (fragment): SV40 enhancer and early promoter
   3781..3832    +  polyA_signal   SV40 poly(A) signal (fragment): SV40 polyadenylation signal
   3896..3912    -  protein_bind   lac operator: The lac repressor binds to the lac operator to inhibit transcription in E. coli. This inhibition can be relieved by adding lactose or isopropyl-β-D-thiogalactopyranoside (IPTG). lac repressor encoded by lacI
   3920..3950    -  promoter       lac promoter: promoter for the E. coli lac operon
   3965..3986    -  protein_bind   CAP binding site: CAP binding activates transcription in the presence of cAMP. E. coli catabolite activator protein
   3999..4091    -  CDS            lacI (fragment): lac repressor; lacI; The lac repressor binds to the lac operator to inhibit transcription in E. coli. This inhibition can be relieved by adding lactose or isopropyl-β-D-thiogalactopyranoside (IPTG).
   4274..4862    -  rep_origin     ori: high-copy-number ColE1/pMB1/pBR322/pUC origin of replication
   5033..5893    -  CDS            AmpR: β-lactamase; bla; confers resistance to ampicillin, carbenicillin, and related antibiotics
   5894..5998    -  promoter       AmpR promoter: bla
   6057..6109    -  misc_feature   bom (fragment): basis of mobility region from pBR322
