[The description below was written by a language model from this plasmid's Addgene catalogue record and pLannotate feature annotations shown in this document.]
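Description:
6xHis-TagRFP-T_A1aY1 is a mammalian expression plasmid of 6,263 bp built on the pIRESneo2 backbone. It encodes a genetically encoded fluorescent sensor for tyrosinated microtubules. It is propagated in E. coli through a high-copy ColE1/pUC-type origin with ampicillin selection (AmpR under its own bla promoter). Transfected mammalian cells can be selected with G418 through the neomycin phosphotransferase gene.

The CMV immediate early enhancer and promoter drive a single bicistronic transcript. The first open reading frame begins with an N-terminal 6xHis tag, which the automated annotation picks up as a short fragment of a composite His-containing tag. This is followed by the red fluorescent protein TagRFP-T, a short linker derived from a multiple cloning site, and the 189 bp A1aY1 binder. The feature table matches A1aY1 to the small Sso7d-family DNA-binding protein of Saccharolobus solfataricus, which suggests that the binder is built on that scaffold. The stated insert size refers only to this binder segment, not to the whole fusion.

Downstream of the fusion lie a chimeric intron, an EMCV IRES and NeoR, ending in the bGH polyadenylation signal. Because G418 resistance is translated from the same mRNA as the sensor, drug selection enriches for cells that express the fusion, which helps in deriving stable lines. The short HIV-1 LTR, SV40, lac and bom hits are small fragments of backbone sequence with no evident role in the design. A T7 promoter sits upstream of the coding region.

According to the record, the construct is used to express the red tyrosination sensor in mammalian cells to detect tyrosinated microtubules. The associated publication describes it as a live-cell sensor. The His tag could in principle serve for affinity capture or detection, although the record does not say so.
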