Addgene plasmid #158754: 6xHis-TagRFP-T_A1aY1
Purpose: Expression of 6x His tagged TagRFP-T_A1aY1 in mammalian cells for detection of tyrosinated microtubules.
Depositing lab: Minhajuddin Sirajuddin. Publication: Genetically encoded live-cell sensor for tyrosinated microtubules. Kesarwani S, Lama P, Chandra A, Reddy PP, Jijumon AS, Bodakuntla S, Rao BM, Janke C, Das R, Sirajuddin M. J Cell Biol. 2020 Oct 5;219(10). pii: 152071. doi: 10.1083/jcb.201912107. PubMed 32886100.
Backbone
  Vector backbone: pIRESneo2
  Backbone manufacturer: Addgene plasmid # 12298 cloned with 6x-His-TagRFP-T_A1aY1 gene (Rusan et al Mol Biol Cell. 2001 Apr . 12(4):971-80. )
  Backbone size w/o insert (bp): 6074
  Total vector size (bp): 6263
  Modifications to backbone: Received Addgene plasmid # 12298 and cloned with 6x-His-TagRFP-T_A1aY1 gene in between NheI and BamHI site.
  Vector type: Mammalian Expression
  Selectable markers: Neomycin (select with G418)
Growth in bacteria
  Bacterial resistance: Ampicillin, 100 μg/mL
  Growth temperature: 37°C
  Growth strain: DH5alpha
  Copy number: High Copy
Gene/Insert
  Gene/Insert name: 6xHistidine_TagRFP-T_A1aY1 (alt names: 6x His-Red tyrosination sensor; 6x His-A1aY1 sensor)
  Insert size (bp): 189
  Promoter: CMV Promoter
  Tag / fusion protein: 6x-Histidine tag (N terminal on insert); TagRFP-T (N terminal on insert)
  Cloning method: Gibson Cloning
  Sequencing primers: 5′ CMV_Forward Primer; 3′ GAGAGGGAGTACTCACCCCAAC
Resource information
  A portion of this plasmid was derived from a plasmid made by: Obtained Addgene plasmid # 12298 and cloned with 6x-His-TagRFP-T_A1aY1 gene in between NheI and BamHI restriction sites.
Terms and licenses: Academic/Nonprofit Terms; Industry Terms: Not Available to Industry
How to cite: 6xHis-TagRFP-T_A1aY1 was a gift from Minhajuddin Sirajuddin (Addgene plasmid # 158754 ; http://n2t.net/addgene:158754 ; RRID:Addgene_158754)
